Addgene plasmid #231912: pcDNA3.1 Cas9-P2A-dTomato-T20
Purpose: For packaging spCas9, dTomato mRNA into SARS-CoV-2 virus-like particles (VLPs) with a 'T20' packaging signal
Depositing lab: Sriram Neelamegham. Depositing organization: University at Buffalo (SUNY Buffalo). Publication: Tuning the tropism and infectivity of SARS-CoV-2 virus-like particles for mRNA delivery. Yang Q, Davidson BA, Pajic P, Chen X, Gokcumen O, Gao M, Neelamegham S. Nucleic Acids Res. 2025 Feb 27;53(5):gkaf133. doi: 10.1093/nar/gkaf133. PubMed 40037714.
Backbone
  Vector backbone: pcDNA3.1
  Vector type: Mammalian Expression, CRISPR
Growth in bacteria
  Bacterial resistance: Ampicillin, 100 μg/mL
  Growth temperature: 37°C
  Growth strain: NEB Stable
  Copy number: High Copy
Gene/Insert
  Gene/Insert name: Cas9-P2A-dTomato
  Species: S. pyogenes
  Promoter: CMV
  Cloning method: Other
Resource information
  A portion of this plasmid was derived from a plasmid made by: Jennifer Doudna, Plasmid Luc-T20 (Addgene # 177941); Sriram Neelamegham, Plasmid SiC-V1 (Addgene # 133041)
Terms and licenses: Academic/Nonprofit Terms; Industry Terms: Not Available to Industry
How to cite: pcDNA3.1 Cas9-P2A-dTomato-T20 was a gift from Sriram Neelamegham (Addgene plasmid # 231912 ; http://n2t.net/addgene:231912 ; RRID:Addgene_231912)
