[The description below was written by a language model from this plasmid's Addgene catalogue record and pLannotate feature annotations shown in this document.]
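Description:
pcDNA3.1 Cas9-P2A-dTomato-T20 is a 13.1 kb mammalian expression plasmid built on the pcDNA3.1 backbone and designed to produce an mRNA that can be loaded into SARS-CoV-2 virus-like particles (VLPs). It is maintained in E. coli through a high-copy ColE1/pUC-type origin with ampicillin selection (AmpR under its own bla promoter). It also carries an f1 origin and the standard pcDNA3.1 SV40 promoter–neomycin phosphotransferase–SV40 poly(A) cassette, which in principle allows G418 selection in mammalian cells. Small lac promoter/operator, lacI, bom and bleomycin-resistance fragments are backbone remnants with no evident role.

The payload is a single transcription unit driven by the CMV immediate-early enhancer and promoter, with a T7 promoter just upstream of the coding region. It encodes Streptococcus pyogenes Cas9 joined through a P2A self-cleaving peptide to the orange-red fluorescent protein dTomato, so that one transcript yields the nuclease and a separate reporter marking cells that received and translated the message. Downstream of dTomato, in the 3′ untranslated region, lies roughly 2 kb of coronavirus-derived sequence that the automated annotation labels as a replicase (ORF1ab-like, matched by homology to a TGEV entry) fragment followed by a SARS-CoV-2 spike fragment. This position and composition fit the "T20" packaging signal named in the record, which directs incorporation of the transcript into VLPs. A WPRE, which enhances transcript accumulation and expression, and a bGH polyadenylation signal finish the unit. A very short HIV-1 LTR fragment annotated after the CMV promoter probably reflects carry-over from a parental construct. According to the record, the plasmid is used to package Cas9 and dTomato mRNA into SARS-CoV-2 VLPs for mRNA delivery. No guide RNA cassette is annotated.
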