Features (pLannotate 1.2.2; 24 found; start..end, strand, type, name):
    137..516     +  enhancer       CMV enhancer: human cytomegalovirus immediate early enhancer
    517..720     +  promoter       CMV promoter: human cytomegalovirus (CMV) immediate early promoter
    716..749     +  LTR            5' LTR (truncated) (fragment): truncated 5' long terminal repeat (LTR) from HIV-1
    765..783     +  promoter       T7 promoter: promoter for bacteriophage T7 RNA polymerase
    796..4899    +  CDS            Cas9: Cas9 (Csn1) endonuclease from the Streptococcus pyogenes Type II CRISPR/Cas system generates RNA-guided double strand breaks in DNA
   5026..5727    +  CDS            dTomato: dTomato is a basic (constitutively fluorescent) orange fluorescent protein published in 2004, derived from Discosoma sp.. It is reported to be a somewhat slowly-maturing dimer with low acid sensitivity.
   5777..7213    +  CDS            rep (fragment): R1AB_CVPFS - Protein inferred from homology: Swiss-Prot protein existence level 3. NendoU is a Mn(2+)-dependent, uridylate-specific enzyme, which leaves 2'-3'-cyclic phosphates 5' to the cleaved bond. From Porcine transmissible gastroenteritis coronavirus (strain FS772/70) (TGEV).
   7227..7883    +  CDS            S (fragment): SPIKE_SARS2 - Experimental evidence at protein level: Swiss-Prot protein existence level 1. [Spike glycoprotein]: May down-regulate host tetherin (BST2) by lysosomal degradation, thereby counteracting its antiviral activity. From Severe acute respiratory syndrome coronavirus 2 (2019-nCoV) (SARS-CoV-2).
   7939..8527    +  misc_feature   WPRE: woodchuck hepatitis virus posttranscriptional regulatory element
   8602..8826    +  polyA_signal   bGH poly(A) signal: bovine growth hormone polyadenylation signal
   8830..8851    +  promoter       SV40 promoter (fragment): SV40 enhancer and early promoter
   8872..9300    +  rep_origin     f1 ori (sequence partly withheld): f1 bacteriophage origin of replication; arrow indicates direction of (+) strand synthesis
   9314..9643    +  promoter       SV40 promoter: SV40 enhancer and early promoter
   9710..10501   +  CDS            neo: KKA2_KLEPN - Also known as kan, nptII. Experimental evidence at protein level: Swiss-Prot protein existence level 1. Resistance to kanamycin, neomycin, paromomycin, ribostamycin, butirosin and gentamicin B. From Klebsiella pneumoniae.
  10525..10683   +  CDS            ble (fragment): BLE_KLEPN - Experimental evidence at protein level: Swiss-Prot protein existence level 1. Binding protein with a strong affinity to the bleomycin family of antibiotics. Binds to CL990; an antimitotic-antibiotic compound. From Klebsiella pneumoniae.
  10678..10799   +  polyA_signal   SV40 poly(A) signal: SV40 polyadenylation signal
  10870..10892   -  protein_bind   lac operator (fragment): The lac repressor binds to the lac operator to inhibit transcription in E. coli. This inhibition can be relieved by adding lactose or isopropyl-β-D-thiogalactopyranoside (IPTG). lac repressor encoded by lacI
  10896..10926   -  promoter       lac promoter: promoter for the E. coli lac operon
  10941..10962   -  protein_bind   CAP binding site: CAP binding activates transcription in the presence of cAMP. E. coli catabolite activator protein
  10975..11067   -  CDS            lacI (fragment): lac repressor; lacI; The lac repressor binds to the lac operator to inhibit transcription in E. coli. This inhibition can be relieved by adding lactose or isopropyl-β-D-thiogalactopyranoside (IPTG).
  11250..11838   -  rep_origin     ori: high-copy-number ColE1/pMB1/pBR322/pUC origin of replication
  12009..12869   -  CDS            AmpR: β-lactamase; bla; confers resistance to ampicillin, carbenicillin, and related antibiotics
  12870..12974   -  promoter       AmpR promoter: bla
  13033..13085   -  misc_feature   bom (fragment): basis of mobility region from pBR322
>Addgene plasmid #231912 | pcDNA3.1 Cas9-P2A-dTomato-T20 | addgene full sequence | sequence record 462174 | Addgene NGS Result
TTGGAGGTCGCTGAGTAGTGCGCGAGCAAAATTTAAGCTACAACAAGGCAAGGCTTGACCGACAATTGCA
TGAAGAATCTGCTTAGGGTTAGGCGTTTTGCGCTGCTTCGCGATGTACGGGCCAGATATACGCGTTGACA
TTGATTATTGACTAGTTATTAATAGTAATCAATTACGGGGTCATTAGTTCATAGCCCATATATGGAGTTC
CGCGTTACATAACTTACGGTAAATGGCCCGCCTGGCTGACCGCCCAACGACCCCCGCCCATTGACGTCAA
TAATGACGTATGTTCCCATAGTAACGCCAATAGGGACTTTCCATTGACGTCAATGGGTGGAGTATTTACG
GTAAACTGCCCACTTGGCAGTACATCAAGTGTATCATATGCCAAGTACGCCCCCTATTGACGTCAATGAC
GGTAAATGGCCCGCCTGGCATTATGCCCAGTACATGACCTTATGGGACTTTCCTACTTGGCAGTACATCT
ACGTATTAGTCATCGCTATTACCATGGTGATGCGGTTTTGGCAGTACATCAATGGGCGTGGATAGCGGTT
TGACTCACGGGGATTTCCAAGTCTCCACCCCATTGACGTCAATGGGAGTTTGTTTTGGCACCAAAATCAA
CGGGACTTTCCAAAATGTCGTAACAACTCCGCCCCATTGACGCAAATGGGCGGTAGGCGTGTACGGTGGG
AGGTCTATATAAGCAGAGCTCTCTGGCTAACTAGAGAACCCACTGCTTACTGGCTTATCGAAATTAATAC
GACTCACTATAGGGAGACCGCCACCATGGACAAGAAGTACAGCATCGGCCTGGACATCGGCACCAACTCT
GTGGGCTGGGCCGTGATCACCGACGAGTACAAGGTGCCCAGCAAGAAATTCAAGGTGCTGGGCAACACCG
ACCGGCACAGCATCAAGAAGAACCTGATCGGAGCCCTGCTGTTCGACAGCGGCGAAACAGCCGAGGCCAC
CCGGCTGAAGAGAACCGCCAGAAGAAGATACACCAGACGGAAGAACCGGATCTGCTATCTGCAAGAGATC
TTCAGCAACGAGATGGCCAAGGTGGACGACAGCTTCTTCCACAGACTGGAAGAGTCCTTCCTGGTGGAAG
AGGATAAGAAGCACGAGCGGCACCCCATCTTCGGCAACATCGTGGACGAGGTGGCCTACCACGAGAAGTA
CCCCACCATCTACCACCTGAGAAAGAAACTGGTGGACAGCACCGACAAGGCCGACCTGCGGCTGATCTAT
CTGGCCCTGGCCCACATGATCAAGTTCCGGGGCCACTTCCTGATCGAGGGCGACCTGAACCCCGACAACA
GCGACGTGGACAAGCTGTTCATCCAGCTGGTGCAGACCTACAACCAGCTGTTCGAGGAAAACCCCATCAA
CGCCAGCGGCGTGGACGCCAAGGCCATCCTGTCTGCCAGACTGAGCAAGAGCAGACGGCTGGAAAATCTG
ATCGCCCAGCTGCCCGGCGAGAAGAAGAATGGCCTGTTCGGAAACCTGATTGCCCTGAGCCTGGGCCTGA
CCCCCAACTTCAAGAGCAACTTCGACCTGGCCGAGGATGCCAAACTGCAGCTGAGCAAGGACACCTACGA
CGACGACCTGGACAACCTGCTGGCCCAGATCGGCGACCAGTACGCCGACCTGTTTCTGGCCGCCAAGAAC
CTGTCCGACGCCATCCTGCTGAGCGACATCCTGAGAGTGAACACCGAGATCACCAAGGCCCCCCTGAGCG
CCTCTATGATCAAGAGATACGACGAGCACCACCAGGACCTGACCCTGCTGAAAGCTCTCGTGCGGCAGCA
GCTGCCTGAGAAGTACAAAGAGATTTTCTTCGACCAGAGCAAGAACGGCTACGCCGGCTACATTGACGGC
GGAGCCAGCCAGGAAGAGTTCTACAAGTTCATCAAGCCCATCCTGGAAAAGATGGACGGCACCGAGGAAC
TGCTCGTGAAGCTGAACAGAGAGGACCTGCTGCGGAAGCAGCGGACCTTCGACAACGGCAGCATCCCCCA
CCAGATCCACCTGGGAGAGCTGCACGCCATTCTGCGGCGGCAGGAAGATTTTTACCCATTCCTGAAGGAC
AACCGGGAAAAGATCGAGAAGATCCTGACCTTCCGCATCCCCTACTACGTGGGCCCTCTGGCCAGGGGAA
ACAGCAGATTCGCCTGGATGACCAGAAAGAGCGAGGAAACCATCACCCCCTGGAACTTCGAGGAAGTGGT
GGACAAGGGCGCTTCCGCCCAGAGCTTCATCGAGCGGATGACCAACTTCGATAAGAACCTGCCCAACGAG
AAGGTGCTGCCCAAGCACAGCCTGCTGTACGAGTACTTCACCGTGTATAACGAGCTGACCAAAGTGAAAT
ACGTGACCGAGGGAATGAGAAAGCCCGCCTTCCTGAGCGGCGAGCAGAAAAAGGCCATCGTGGACCTGCT
GTTCAAGACCAACCGGAAAGTGACCGTGAAGCAGCTGAAAGAGGACTACTTCAAGAAAATCGAGTGCTTC
GACTCCGTGGAAATCTCCGGCGTGGAAGATCGGTTCAACGCCTCCCTGGGCACATACCACGATCTGCTGA
AAATTATCAAGGACAAGGACTTCCTGGACAATGAGGAAAACGAGGACATTCTGGAAGATATCGTGCTGAC
CCTGACACTGTTTGAGGACAGAGAGATGATCGAGGAACGGCTGAAAACCTATGCCCACCTGTTCGACGAC
AAAGTGATGAAGCAGCTGAAGCGGCGGAGATACACCGGCTGGGGCAGGCTGAGCCGGAAGCTGATCAACG
GCATCCGGGACAAGCAGTCCGGCAAGACAATCCTGGATTTCCTGAAGTCCGACGGCTTCGCCAACAGAAA
CTTCATGCAGCTGATCCACGACGACAGCCTGACCTTTAAAGAGGACATCCAGAAAGCCCAGGTGTCCGGC
CAGGGCGATAGCCTGCACGAGCACATTGCCAATCTGGCCGGCAGCCCCGCCATTAAGAAGGGCATCCTGC
AGACAGTGAAGGTGGTGGACGAGCTCGTGAAAGTGATGGGCCGGCACAAGCCCGAGAACATCGTGATCGA
AATGGCCAGAGAGAACCAGACCACCCAGAAGGGACAGAAGAACAGCCGCGAGAGAATGAAGCGGATCGAA
GAGGGCATCAAAGAGCTGGGCAGCCAGATCCTGAAAGAACACCCCGTGGAAAACACCCAGCTGCAGAACG
AGAAGCTGTACCTGTACTACCTGCAGAATGGGCGGGATATGTACGTGGACCAGGAACTGGACATCAACCG
GCTGTCCGACTACGATGTGGACCATATCGTGCCTCAGAGCTTTCTGAAGGACGACTCCATCGACAACAAG
GTGCTGACCAGAAGCGACAAGAACCGGGGCAAGAGCGACAACGTGCCCTCCGAAGAGGTCGTGAAGAAGA
TGAAGAACTACTGGCGGCAGCTGCTGAACGCCAAGCTGATTACCCAGAGAAAGTTCGACAATCTGACCAA
GGCCGAGAGAGGCGGCCTGAGCGAACTGGATAAGGCCGGCTTCATCAAGAGACAGCTGGTGGAAACCCGG
CAGATCACAAAGCACGTGGCACAGATCCTGGACTCCCGGATGAACACTAAGTACGACGAGAATGACAAGC
TGATCCGGGAAGTGAAAGTGATCACCCTGAAGTCCAAGCTGGTGTCCGATTTCCGGAAGGATTTCCAGTT
TTACAAAGTGCGCGAGATCAACAACTACCACCACGCCCACGACGCCTACCTGAACGCCGTCGTGGGAACC
GCCCTGATCAAAAAGTACCCTAAGCTGGAAAGCGAGTTCGTGTACGGCGACTACAAGGTGTACGACGTGC
GGAAGATGATCGCCAAGAGCGAGCAGGAAATCGGCAAGGCTACCGCCAAGTACTTCTTCTACAGCAACAT
CATGAACTTTTTCAAGACCGAGATTACCCTGGCCAACGGCGAGATCCGGAAGCGGCCTCTGATCGAGACA
AACGGCGAAACCGGGGAGATCGTGTGGGATAAGGGCCGGGATTTTGCCACCGTGCGGAAAGTGCTGAGCA
TGCCCCAAGTGAATATCGTGAAAAAGACCGAGGTGCAGACAGGCGGCTTCAGCAAAGAGTCTATCCTGCC
CAAGAGGAACAGCGATAAGCTGATCGCCAGAAAGAAGGACTGGGACCCTAAGAAGTACGGCGGCTTCGAC
AGCCCCACCGTGGCCTATTCTGTGCTGGTGGTGGCCAAAGTGGAAAAGGGCAAGTCCAAGAAACTGAAGA
GTGTGAAAGAGCTGCTGGGGATCACCATCATGGAAAGAAGCAGCTTCGAGAAGAATCCCATCGACTTTCT
GGAAGCCAAGGGCTACAAAGAAGTGAAAAAGGACCTGATCATCAAGCTGCCTAAGTACTCCCTGTTCGAG
CTGGAAAACGGCCGGAAGAGAATGCTGGCCTCTGCCGGCGAACTGCAGAAGGGAAACGAACTGGCCCTGC
CCTCCAAATATGTGAACTTCCTGTACCTGGCCAGCCACTATGAGAAGCTGAAGGGCTCCCCCGAGGATAA
TGAGCAGAAACAGCTGTTTGTGGAACAGCACAAGCACTACCTGGACGAGATCATCGAGCAGATCAGCGAG
TTCTCCAAGAGAGTGATCCTGGCCGACGCTAATCTGGACAAAGTGCTGTCCGCCTACAACAAGCACCGGG
ATAAGCCCATCAGAGAGCAGGCCGAGAATATCATCCACCTGTTTACCCTGACCAATCTGGGAGCCCCTGC
CGCCTTCAAGTACTTTGACACCACCATCGACCGGAAGAGGTACACCAGCACCAAAGAGGTGCTGGACGCC
ACCCTGATCCACCAGAGCATCACCGGCCTGTACGAGACACGGATCGACCTGTCTCAGCTGGGAGGCGACA
AGCGTCCTGCTGCTACTAAGAAAGCTGGTCAAGCTAAGAAAAAGAAAGCTAGCGGCAGCGGCGCCACCAA
CTTCAGCCTGCTGAAGCAGGCCGGCGACGTGGAGGAGAACCCCGGCCCCGTTAACATGGTGAGCAAGGGC
GAGGAGGTCATCAAAGAGTTCATGCGCTTCAAGGTGCGCATGGAGGGCTCCATGAACGGCCACGAGTTCG
AGATCGAGGGCGAGGGCGAGGGCCGCCCCTACGAGGGCACCCAGACCGCCAAGCTGAAGGTGACCAAGGG
CGGCCCCCTGCCCTTCGCCTGGGACATCCTGTCCCCCCAGTTCATGTACGGCTCCAAGGCGTACGTGAAG
CACCCCGCCGACATCCCCGATTACAAGAAGCTGTCCTTCCCCGAGGGCTTCAAGTGGGAGCGCGTGATGA
ACTTCGAGGACGGCGGTCTGGTGACCGTGACCCAGGACTCCTCCCTGCAGGACGGCACGCTGATCTACAA
GGTGAAGATGCGCGGCACCAACTTCCCCCCCGACGGCCCCGTAATGCAGAAGAAGACCATGGGCTGGGAG
GCCTCCACCGAGCGCCTGTACCCCCGCGACGGCGTGCTGAAGGGCGAGATCCACCAGGCCCTGAAGCTGA
AGGACGGCGGCCACTACCTGGTGGAGTTCAAGACCATCTACATGGCCAAGAAGCCCGTGCAACTGCCCGG
CTACTACTACGTGGACACCAAGCTGGACATCACCTCCCACAACGAGGACTACACCATCGTGGAACAGTAC
GAGCGCTCCGAGGGCCGCCACCACCTGTTCCTGTACGGCATGGACGAGCTGTACAAGTAAGGAGATATAG
ATCTCTGTAGGTCCCAAACAAGCTAGTCTTAATGGAGTCACATTAATTGGAGAAGCCGTAAAAACACAGT
TCAATTATTATAAGAAAGTTGATGGTGTTGTCCAACAATTACCTGAAACTTACTTTACTCAGAGTAGAAA
TTTACAAGAATTTAAACCCAGGAGTCAAATGGAAATTGATTTCTTAGAATTAGCTATGGATGAATTCATT
GAACGGTATAAATTAGAAGGCTATGCCTTCGAACATATCGTTTATGGAGATTTTAGTCATAGTCAGTTAG
GTGGTTTACATCTACTGATTGGACTAGCTAAACGTTTTAAGGAATCACCTTTTGAATTAGAAGATTTTAT
TCCTATGGACAGTACAGTTAAAAACTATTTCATAACAGATGCGCAAACAGGTTCATCTAAGTGTGTGTGT
TCTGTTATTGATTTATTACTTGATGATTTTGTTGAAATAATAAAATCCCAAGATTTATCTGTAGTTTCTA
AGGTTGTCAAAGTGACTATTGACTATACAGAAATTTCATTTATGCTTTGGTGTAAAGATGGCCATGTAGA
AACATTTTACCCAAAATTACAATCTAGTCAAGCGTGGCAACCGGGTGTTGCTATGCCTAATCTTTACAAA
ATGCAAAGAATGCTATTAGAAAAGTGTGACCTTCAAAATTATGGTGATAGTGCAACATTACCTAAAGGCA
TAATGATGAATGTCGCAAAATATACTCAACTGTGTCAATATTTAAACACATTAACATTAGCTGTACCCTA
TAATATGAGAGTTATACATTTTGGTGCTGGTTCTGATAAAGGAGTTGCACCAGGTACAGCTGTTTTAAGA
CAGTGGTTGCCTACGGGTACGCTGCTTGTCGATTCAGATCTTAATGACTTTGTCTCTGATGCAGATTCAA
CTTTGATTGGTGATTGTGCAACTGTACATACAGCTAATAAATGGGATCTCATTATTAGTGATATGTACGA
CCCTAAGACTAAAAATGTTACAAAAGAAAATGACTCTAAAGAGGGTTTTTTCACTTACATTTGTGGGTTT
ATACAACAAAAGCTAGCTCTTGGAGGTTCCGTGGCTATAAAGATAACAGAACATTCTTGGAATGCTGATC
TTTATAAGCTCATGGGACACTTCGCATGGTGGACAGCCTTTGTTACTAATGTGAATGCGTCATCATCTGA
AGCATTTTTAATTGGATGTAATTATCTTGGCAAACCACGCGAACAAATAGATGGTTATGTCATGCATGCA
AATTACATATTTTGGAGGAATACAAATCCAATTCAGTTGTCTTCCTATTCTTTATTTGACATGAGTAAAT
TTCCCCTTAAATTAAGGGGTACTGCTGTTATGTCTTTAAAAGAAGGTCAAATCAATGATATGATTTTATC
TCTTCTTAGTAAAGGTAGACTTATAATTAGAGAAAACAACAGAGTTGTTATTTCTAGTGATGTTCTTGTT
AACAACTAAACGAACAATGTTTGTTTTTCTTGTTTTATTGCCACTAGTCTCTAGTCAGTGTGTTAATCTT
ACAACCAGAACTCAATTACCCCCTGCATACACTAATTCTTTCACACGTGGTGTTTATTACCCTGACAAAG
TTTTCAGATCCTCAGTTTTACATTCAACTCAGGACTTGTTCTTACCTTTCTTTTCCAATGTTACTTGGTT
CCATGCTATACATGTCTCTGGGACCAAGGGTACTAAGAGGTTTGATAACCCTGTCCTACCATTTAATGAT
GGTGTTTATTTTGCTTCCACTGAGAAGTCTAACATAATAAGAGGCTGGATTTTTGGTACTACTTTAGATT
CGAAGACCCAGTCCCTACTTATTGTTAATAACGCTACTAATGTTGTTATTAAAGTCTGTGAATTTCAATT
TTGTAATGATCCATTTTTGGGTGTTTATTACCACAAAAACAACAAAAGTTGGATGGAAAGTGAGTTCAGA
GTTTATTCTAGTGCGAATAATTGCACTTTTGAATATGTCTCTCAGCCTTTTCTTATGGACCTTGAAGGAA
AACAGGGTAATTTCAAAAATCTTAGGGAATTTGTGTTTAAGAATATTGATGGTTATTTTAAAATATATTC
TAAGCACACGCCTATTAATTTAGTGCGTGATCTCCCTCAGGGTTTGATCCCAACTCCATAAGTGTGTCGA
CATATAAGGATCCACTCGACGACTCGACAATCAACCTCTGGATTACAAAATTTGTGAAAGATTGACTGGT
ATTCTTAACTATGTTGCTCCTTTTACGCTATGTGGATACGCTGCTTTAATGCCTTTGTATCATGCTATTG
CTTCCCGTATGGCTTTCATTTTCTCCTCCTTGTATAAATCCTGGTTGCTGTCTCTTTATGAGGAGTTGTG
GCCCGTTGTCAGGCAACGTGGCGTGGTGTGCACTGTGTTTGCTGACGCAACCCCCACTGGTTGGGGCATT
GCCACCACCTGTCAGCTCCTTTCCGGGACTTTCGCTTTCCCCCTCCCTATTGCCACGGCGGAACTCATCG
CCGCCTGCCTTGCCCGCTGCTGGACAGGGGCTCGGCTGTTGGGCACTGACAATTCCGTGGTGTTGTCGGG
GAAGCTGACGTCCTTTCCATGGCTGCTCGCCTGTGTTGCCACCTGGATTCTGCGCGGGACGTCCTTCTGC
TACGTCCCTTCGGCCCTCAATCCAGCGGACCTTCCTTCCCGCGGCCTGCTGCCGGCTCTGCGGCCTCTTC
CGCATCTTCGCCTTCGCCCTCAGACGAGTCGGATCTCCCTTTGGGCCGCCTCCCCGCCTGGAATTAATTC
GAGCTCGGTACCTTGATTCTCGAGTCTAGAGGGCCCGTTTAAACCCGCTGATCAGCCTCGACTGTGCCTT
CTAGTTGCCAGCCATCTGTTGTTTGCCCCTCCCCCGTGCCTTCCTTGACCCTGGAAGGTGCCACTCCCAC
TGTCCTTTCCTAATAAAATGAGGAAATTGCATCGCATTGTCTGAGTAGGTGTCATTCTATTCTGGGGGGT
GGGGTGGGGCAGGACAGCAAGGGGGAGGATTGGGAAGACAATAGCAGGCATGCTGGGGATGCGGTGGGCT
CTATGGCTTCTGAGGCGGAAAGAACCAGCTGGGGCTCTAGGGGGTATCCCC
[124 nt withheld, positions 8872-8995]
C
[91 nt withheld, positions 8997-9087]
A
[49 nt withheld, positions 9089-9137]
CCTTTGACGTTGGAGTCCACGTTCTTT
[37 nt withheld, positions 9165-9201]
ACCCTATCTCGGTCTATTCTTTTGATTTATAAGGGATTTTGCCGATTTCGGCCTATTGGTTAAAAAATGA
GCTGATTTAACAAAAATTTAACGCGAATTAATTCTGTGGAATGTGTGTCAGTTAGGGTGTGGAAAGTCCC
CAGGCTCCCCAGCAGGCAGAAGTATGCAAAGCATGCATCTCAATTAGTCAGCAACCAGGTGTGGAAAGTC
CCCAGGCTCCCCAGCAGGCAGAAGTATGCAAAGCATGCATCTCAATTAGTCAGCAACCATAGTCCCGCCC
CTAACTCCGCCCATCCCGCCCCTAACTCCGCCCAGTTCCGCCCATTCTCCGCCCCATGGCTGACTAATTT
TTTTTATTTATGCAGAGGCCGAGGCCGCCTCTGCCTCTGAGCTATTCCAGAAGTAGTGAGGAGGCTTTTT
TGGAGGCCTAGGCTTTTGCAAAAAGCTCCCGGGAGCTTGTATATCCATTTTCGGATCTGATCAAGAGACA
GGATGAGGATCGTTTCGCATGATTGAACAAGATGGATTGCACGCAGGTTCTCCGGCCGCTTGGGTGGAGA
GGCTATTCGGCTATGACTGGGCACAACAGACAATCGGCTGCTCTGATGCCGCCGTGTTCCGGCTGTCAGC
GCAGGGGCGCCCGGTTCTTTTTGTCAAGACCGACCTGTCCGGTGCCCTGAATGAACTGCAGGACGAGGCA
GCGCGGCTATCGTGGCTGGCCACGACGGGCGTTCCTTGCGCAGCTGTGCTCGACGTTGTCACTGAAGCGG
GAAGGGACTGGCTGCTATTGGGCGAAGTGCCGGGGCAGGATCTCCTGTCATCTCACCTTGCTCCTGCCGA
GAAAGTATCCATCATGGCTGATGCAATGCGGCGGCTGCATACGCTTGATCCGGCTACCTGCCCATTCGAC
CACCAAGCGAAACATCGCATCGAGCGAGCACGTACTCGGATGGAAGCCGGTCTTGTCGATCAGGATGATC
TGGACGAAGAGCATCAGGGGCTCGCGCCAGCCGAACTGTTCGCCAGGCTCAAGGCGCGCATGCCCGACGG
CGAGGATCTCGTCGTGACCCATGGCGATGCCTGCTTGCCGAATATCATGGTGGAAAATGGCCGCTTTTCT
GGATTCATCGACTGTGGCCGGCTGGGTGTGGCGGACCGCTATCAGGACATAGCGTTGGCTACCCGTGATA
TTGCTGAAGAGCTTGGCGGCGAATGGGCTGACCGCTTCCTCGTGCTTTACGGTATCGCCGCTCCCGATTC
GCAGCGCATCGCCTTCTATCGCCTTCTTGACGAGTTCTTCTGAGCGGGACTCTGGGGTTCGAAATGACCG
ACCAAGCGACGCCCAACCTGCCATCACGAGATTTCGATTCCACCGCCGCCTTCTATGAAAGGTTGGGCTT
CGGAATCGTTTTCCGGGACGCCGGCTGGATGATCCTCCAGCGCGGGGATCTCATGCTGGAGTTCTTCGCC
CACCCCAACTTGTTTATTGCAGCTTATAATGGTTACAAATAAAGCAATAGCATCACAAATTTCACAAATA
AAGCATTTTTTTCACTGCATTCTAGTTGTGGTTTGTCCAAACTCATCAATGTATCTTATCATGTCTGTAT
ACCCTCCACCTCTAGCTAGAGCTTGGCGTAATCATGGTCATAGCTGTTTCCTGTGTGAAATTGTTATCCG
CTCACAATTCCACACAACATACGAGCCGGAAGCATAAAGTGTAAAGCCTGGGGTGCCTAATGAGTGAGCT
AACTCACATTAATTGCGTTGCGCTCACTGCCCGCTTTCCAGTCGGGAAACCTGTCGTGCCAGCTGCATTA
ATGAATCGGCCAACGCGCGGGGAGAGGCGGTTTGCGTATTGGGCGCTCTTCCGCTTCCTCGCTCACTGAC
TCGCTGCGCTCGGTCGTTCGGCTGCGGCGAGCGGTATCAGCTCACTCAAAGGCGGTAATACGGTTATCCA
CAGAATCAGGGGATAACGCAGGAAAGAACATGTGAGCAAAAGGCCAGCAAAAGGCCAGGAACCGTAAAAA
GGCCGCGTTGCTGGCGTTTTTCCATAGGCTCCGCCCCCCTGACGAGCATCACAAAAATCGACGCTCAAGT
CAGAGGTGGCGAAACCCGACAGGACTATAAAGATACCAGGCGTTTCCCCCTGGAAGCTCCCTCGTGCGCT
CTCCTGTTCCGACCCTGCCGCTTACCGGATACCTGTCCGCCTTTCTCCCTTCGGGAAGCGTGGCGCTTTC
TCATAGCTCACGCTGTAGGTATCTCAGTTCGGTGTAGGTCGTTCGCTCCAAGCTGGGCTGTGTGCACGAA
CCCCCCGTTCAGCCCGACCGCTGCGCCTTATCCGGTAACTATCGTCTTGAGTCCAACCCGGTAAGACACG
ACTTATCGCCACTGGCAGCAGCCACTGGTAACAGGATTAGCAGAGCGAGGTATGTAGGCGGTGCTACAGA
GTTCTTGAAGTGGTGGCCTAACTACGGCTACACTAGAAGAACAGTATTTGGTATCTGCGCTCTGCTGAAG
CCAGTTACCTTCGGAAAAAGAGTTGGTAGCTCTTGATCCGGCAAACAAACCACCGCTGGTAGCGGTGGTT
TTTTTGTTTGCAAGCAGCAGATTACGCGCAGAAAAAAAGGATCTCAAGAAGATCCTTTGATCTTTTCTAC
GGGGTCTGACGCTCAGTGGAACGAAAACTCACGTTAAGGGATTTTGGTCATGAGATTATCAAAAAGGATC
TTCACCTAGATCCTTTTAAATTAAAAATGAAGTTTTAAATCAATCTAAAGTATATATGAGTAAACTTGGT
CTGACAGTTACCAATGCTTAATCAGTGAGGCACCTATCTCAGCGATCTGTCTATTTCGTTCATCCATAGT
TGCCTGACTCCCCGTCGTGTAGATAACTACGATACGGGAGGGCTTACCATCTGGCCCCAGTGCTGCAATG
ATACCGCGAGACCCACGCTCACCGGCTCCAGATTTATCAGCAATAAACCAGCCAGCCGGAAGGGCCGAGC
GCAGAAGTGGTCCTGCAACTTTATCCGCCTCCATCCAGTCTATTAATTGTTGCCGGGAAGCTAGAGTAAG
TAGTTCGCCAGTTAATAGTTTGCGCAACGTTGTTGCCATTGCTACAGGCATCGTGGTGTCACGCTCGTCG
TTTGGTATGGCTTCATTCAGCTCCGGTTCCCAACGATCAAGGCGAGTTACATGATCCCCCATGTTGTGCA
AAAAAGCGGTTAGCTCCTTCGGTCCTCCGATCGTTGTCAGAAGTAAGTTGGCCGCAGTGTTATCACTCAT
GGTTATGGCAGCACTGCATAATTCTCTTACTGTCATGCCATCCGTAAGATGCTTTTCTGTGACTGGTGAG
TACTCAACCAAGTCATTCTGAGAATAGTGTATGCGGCGACCGAGTTGCTCTTGCCCGGCGTCAATACGGG
ATAATACCGCGCCACATAGCAGAACTTTAAAAGTGCTCATCATTGGAAAACGTTCTTCGGGGCGAAAACT
CTCAAGGATCTTACCGCTGTTGAGATCCAGTTCGATGTAACCCACTCGTGCACCCAACTGATCTTCAGCA
TCTTTTACTTTCACCAGCGTTTCTGGGTGAGCAAAAACAGGAAGGCAAAATGCCGCAAAAAAGGGAATAA
GGGCGACACGGAAATGTTGAATACTCATACTCTTCCTTTTTCAATATTATTGAAGCATTTATCAGGGTTA
TTGTCTCATGAGCGGATACATATTTGAATGTATTTAGAAAAATAAACAAATAGGGGTTCCGCGCACATTT
CCCCGAAAAGTGCCACCTGACCTCCACGGATCGGGAGATCTCCCGATCCCCTATGGTGCACTCTCAGTAC
AATCTGCTCTGATGCCGCATAGTTAAGCCAGTATCTGCTCCCTGCTTGTGTG
